Addgene plasmid #228215: pET28b-T4Dda
Purpose: Expression in BL21(DE3) of T4 Dda-like helicase
Depositing lab: Stephen Benkovic. Depositing organization: Pennsylvania State University.
Backbone
  Vector backbone: pET28b
  Backbone manufacturer: EMD Biosciences
  Vector type: Bacterial Expression
Growth in bacteria
  Bacterial resistance: Kanamycin, 50 μg/mL
  Growth temperature: 37°C
  Growth strain: DH5alpha
  Copy number: Unknown
Gene/Insert
  Gene/Insert name: dda
  Species: Escherichia phage T4
  Entrez Gene: dda (a.k.a. T4p017, sud)
  Promoter: T7
  Cloning method: Unknown
  Sequencing primers: 5′ TAATACGACTCACTATAGGG
Terms and licenses: Academic/Nonprofit Terms; Industry Terms: Not Available to Industry
Depositor comments: Please note: This plasmid contains G54E, E151D, N196I, and A357G mutations in T4Dda. These mutations are not known to impact plasmid function.
How to cite: pET28b-T4Dda was a gift from Stephen Benkovic (Addgene plasmid # 228215 ; http://n2t.net/addgene:228215 ; RRID:Addgene_228215)
