[The description below was written by a language model from this plasmid's Addgene catalogue record and pLannotate feature annotations shown in this document.]
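Description:
pET28b-T4Dda is a bacterial expression plasmid built on the pET28b backbone for producing the bacteriophage T4 Dda helicase in E. coli BL21(DE3), a strain that supplies T7 RNA polymerase. It is propagated through a ColE1/pBR322-type origin accompanied by the rop gene and the bom mobility region, and it is selected with kanamycin through the aminoglycoside phosphotransferase (KanR) gene. An f1 origin is also present, which allows single-stranded DNA production with helper phage. The annotated tetracycline-resistance fragments, AmpR promoter fragment and predicted E. coli ORF are backbone remnants rather than functional markers.

The expression cassette follows the standard pET arrangement: a T7 promoter immediately followed by a lac operator, the efficient T7 gene 10 ribosome binding site, the dda coding sequence, and a T7 terminator. The plasmid-borne lacI gene, with its own promoter, provides lac repressor to hold the cassette off until IPTG is added. The feature table places a short His-tag match (annotated as a fragment of a 9xHis tag) downstream of dda, with no tag annotated between the RBS and the start of the gene. This suggests a C-terminal histidine tag for affinity purification, although the record does not explicitly state the tagging scheme or whether the tag is in frame.

Dda is a monomeric 5'-to-3' DNA helicase that stimulates T4 replication and recombination and can displace proteins from DNA. The depositor notes that this clone carries G54E, E151D, N196I and A357G substitutions, which are not known to affect function. The plasmid is intended for recombinant expression of the helicase, presumably for biochemical study.
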