Features (pLannotate 1.2.2; 19 found; start..end, strand, type, name):
     26..73      -  terminator     T7 terminator: transcription terminator for bacteriophage T7 RNA polymerase
     81..130     -  CDS            SET1 (fragment): solubility-enhancement tag derived from T7 phage gene 10B
    140..157     -  CDS            9xHis (fragment): 9xHis affinity tag
    210..1526    -  CDS            dda: DDA_BPT4 - Also known as sud. Experimental evidence at protein level: Swiss-Prot protein existence level 1. DNA helicase that stimulates viral DNA replication and recombination. Plays a role in T4 DNA replication initiation by selecting and activating DNA origins. Acts by dissociating and reassociating with the DNA molecule being unwound. Unwinds DNA as a monomer in a 5'-to-3' direction at a rate of 250 bp/s and can efficiently displace proteins from the DNA. From Enterobacteria phage T4 (Bacteriophage T4).
   1534..1556    -  RBS            RBS: efficient ribosome binding site from bacteriophage T7 gene 10 (Olins and Rangwala, 1989)
   1571..1595    -  protein_bind   lac operator: The lac repressor binds to the lac operator to inhibit transcription in E. coli. This inhibition can be relieved by adding lactose or isopropyl-β-D-thiogalactopyranoside (IPTG). lac repressor encoded by lacI
   1596..1614    -  promoter       T7 promoter: promoter for bacteriophage T7 RNA polymerase
   1636..1915    +  CDS            TcR (fragment): tetracycline efflux protein; tet; confers resistance to tetracycline
   1923..2000    +  promoter       lacI promoter: lacI
   2001..3083    +  CDS            lacI: lac repressor; lacI; The lac repressor binds to the lac operator to inhibit transcription in E. coli. This inhibition can be relieved by adding lactose or isopropyl-β-D-thiogalactopyranoside (IPTG).
   3096..3117    +  protein_bind   CAP binding site: CAP binding activates transcription in the presence of cAMP. E. coli catabolite activator protein
   3132..3423    +  CDS            TcR (fragment): tetracycline efflux protein; tet; confers resistance to tetracycline
   3495..3875    -  CDS            YPB1_ECOLX: Protein predicted: Swiss-Prot protein existence level 4. From Escherichia coli.
   3892..4083    +  CDS            rop: Rop protein, which maintains plasmids at low copy number; rop
   4185..4324    +  misc_feature   bom: basis of mobility region from pBR322
   4510..5098    -  rep_origin     ori: high-copy-number ColE1/pMB1/pBR322/pUC origin of replication
   5220..6035    +  CDS            KanR: aminoglycoside phosphotransferase; aph(3')-Ia; confers resistance to kanamycin in bacteria or G418 (Geneticin®) in eukaryotes
   6044..6101    -  promoter       AmpR promoter (fragment): bla
   6154..6582    -  rep_origin     f1 ori (sequence partly withheld): f1 bacteriophage origin of replication; arrow indicates direction of (+) strand synthesis
>Addgene plasmid #228215 | pET28b-T4Dda | addgene full sequence | sequence record 456000 | Addgene NGS Result
ATCCGGATATAGTTCCTCCTTTCAGCAAAAAACCCCTCAAGACCCGTTTAGAGGCCCCAAGGGGTTATGC
TAGTTATTGCTCAGCGGTGGCAGCAGCCAACTCAGCTTCCTTTCGGGCTTTGTTAGCAGCCGGATCTCAG
TGGTGGTGGTGGTGGTGCTCGAGTGCGGCCGCAAGCTTGTCGACGGAGCTCGAATTCGGATCCCTATTAT
ACATAAAACACATCATAACGACCACGGGTGACACCAACATAAAGAAGTTGTTGAGCTAATTCAACATCTG
CATAATGAATACAAGGCGTATAAATGAAAGCACGGTCTACAGACATACCCTGCGCTTTATGGAATGTTGA
TGCAGGAAGTGCTTTCACTTTACTAAACTGTGATTTAGCATCCCAAAAATCACTCCACGGAGCTTTTCCG
CCTTTGTTCCAATTTTTATAAGTTTCTGCTGTTTTACCTAAAAATAGGTTAAACTTATACAATTCTTCGT
CAGATGAAATTATTTTAATCTTTTCACGATAATATTCATCATCGCCATAAGTTTCTACTGTTAAATCCCA
ATGACGAATTAGATATTCTCCAGGAACACCACGGGCTTTAACAAACGTTGATGTATACTCTGCTTCTATA
ATACGAACTAATTGTCCGTTATTAAAAATAATTTCTGACACAGGCTTTCCATCAATTTTATATGTTTTAA
ATAATGGTTCCTGCATTACAATAATTTCACCGACAATAAAATCTTTATCAGTTTCAAAAATCTTTTTACG
AATAATGCTATTTAACTTGTCAACAGATTTATTCGTAAATGCCATTACGCGATTTTCAAACAAATCATCT
AGTGATTTGACGATTGAAAAATAATTTACCATAAAATCGCGTAAAGCGGTATCACCAGTAAATCCACGTA
CTCCATGCCCGTCAACAACTTTATCATAAATCCACTTACCGTTGCGAACGTCAGTAGCTACATCAATAAT
AGGAGCATTACTGCGTTTAACTTCAGTGAGTTCACACTGATAAAAATCTTTATGTGTAAAGAATGGACTG
ATATAAGCAGTATTTTCTCCTGGGTCAACAGGTCTGATTTGCTTATTATCCCCTATTCCAATTATAGTAC
ACCAAGGTGGAATAGTTGAAAGCAGAATTTTAAATAGCTTTCTATCATACATTGACACTTCGTCGCAGAT
TAATACTCTGCATTTGGCTAAATCAGGTACTTCTTTTTGTTCAAAAAGAACATTTTCTTCATAGGTTACT
GGGTTAATTTTAAGAATACTATGAATAGTACTCGCTTCTTTCCCTGATAGTTTTGAAAGAATCTTTTTAG
CTGCATGTGTAGGAGCTGCTAAAATAATACCAGTTTCACCCGTAGATATTAAAGCTTCAATGATGAACTT
AGTAAGAGTAGTCTTACCGGTACCAGCAGGTCCATTAATAGTTACATGATGTTTCTTTTCTTTAATAGCC
TTCATAACAATGTTAAAGGCATTTTTCTGGCCTTCGGTCAAATCATCAAATGTCATATGTATATCTCCTT
CTTAAAGTTAAACAAAATTATTTCTAGAGGGGAATTGTTATCCGCTCACAATTCCCCTATAGTGAGTCGT
ATTAATTTCGCGGGATCGAGATCTCGATCCTCTACGCCGGACGCATCGTGGCCGGCATCACCGGCGCCAC
AGGTGCGGTTGCTGGCGCCTATATCGCCGACATCACCGATGGGGAAGATCGGGCTCGCCACTTCGGGCTC
ATGAGCGCTTGTTTCGGCGTGGGTATGGTGGCAGGCCCCGTGGCCGGGGGACTGTTGGGCGCCATCTCCT
TGCATGCACCATTCCTTGCGGCGGCGGTGCTCAACGGCCTCAACCTACTACTGGGCTGCTTCCTAATGCA
GGAGTCGCATAAGGGAGAGCGTCGAGATCCCGGACACCATCGAATGGCGCAAAACCTTTCGCGGTATGGC
ATGATAGCGCCCGGAAGAGAGTCAATTCAGGGTGGTGAATGTGAAACCAGTAACGTTATACGATGTCGCA
GAGTATGCCGGTGTCTCTTATCAGACCGTTTCCCGCGTGGTGAACCAGGCCAGCCACGTTTCTGCGAAAA
CGCGGGAAAAAGTGGAAGCGGCGATGGCGGAGCTGAATTACATTCCCAACCGCGTGGCACAACAACTGGC
GGGCAAACAGTCGTTGCTGATTGGCGTTGCCACCTCCAGTCTGGCCCTGCACGCGCCGTCGCAAATTGTC
GCGGCGATTAAATCTCGCGCCGATCAACTGGGTGCCAGCGTGGTGGTGTCGATGGTAGAACGAAGCGGCG
TCGAAGCCTGTAAAGCGGCGGTGCACAATCTTCTCGCGCAACGCGTCAGTGGGCTGATCATTAACTATCC
GCTGGATGACCAGGATGCCATTGCTGTGGAAGCTGCCTGCACTAATGTTCCGGCGTTATTTCTTGATGTC
TCTGACCAGACACCCATCAACAGTATTATTTTCTCCCATGAAGACGGTACGCGACTGGGCGTGGAGCATC
TGGTCGCATTGGGTCACCAGCAAATCGCGCTGTTAGCGGGCCCATTAAGTTCTGTCTCGGCGCGTCTGCG
TCTGGCTGGCTGGCATAAATATCTCACTCGCAATCAAATTCAGCCGATAGCGGAACGGGAAGGCGACTGG
AGTGCCATGTCCGGTTTTCAACAAACCATGCAAATGCTGAATGAGGGCATCGTTCCCACTGCGATGCTGG
TTGCCAACGATCAGATGGCGCTGGGCGCAATGCGCGCCATTACCGAGTCCGGGCTGCGCGTTGGTGCGGA
TATCTCGGTAGTGGGATACGACGATACCGAAGACAGCTCATGTTATATCCCGCCGTTAACCACCATCAAA
CAGGATTTTCGCCTGCTGGGGCAAACCAGCGTGGACCGCTTGCTGCAACTCTCTCAGGGCCAGGCGGTGA
AGGGCAATCAGCTGTTGCCCGTCTCACTGGTGAAAAGAAAAACCACCCTGGCGCCCAATACGCAAACCGC
CTCTCCCCGCGCGTTGGCCGATTCATTAATGCAGCTGGCACGACAGGTTTCCCGACTGGAAAGCGGGCAG
TGAGCGCAACGCAATTAATGTAAGTTAGCTCACTCATTAGGCACCGGGATCTCGACCGATGCCCTTGAGA
GCCTTCAACCCAGTCAGCTCCTTCCGGTGGGCGCGGGGCATGACTATCGTCGCCGCACTTATGACTGTCT
TCTTTATCATGCAACTCGTAGGACAGGTGCCGGCAGCGCTCTGGGTCATTTTCGGCGAGGACCGCTTTCG
CTGGAGCGCGACGATGATCGGCCTGTCGCTTGCGGTATTCGGAATCTTGCACGCCCTCGCTCAAGCCTTC
GTCACTGGTCCCGCCACCAAACGTTTCGGCGAGAAGCAGGCCATTATCGCCGGCATGGCGGCCCCACGGG
TGCGCATGATCGTGCTCCTGTCGTTGAGGACCCGGCTAGGCTGGCGGGGTTGCCTTACTGGTTAGCAGAA
TGAATCACCGATACGCGAGCGAACGTGAAGCGACTGCTGCTGCAAAACGTCTGCGACCTGAGCAACAACA
TGAATGGTCTTCGGTTTCCGTGTTTCGTAAAGTCTGGAAACGCGGAAGTCAGCGCCCTGCACCATTATGT
TCCGGATCTGCATCGCAGGATGCTGCTGGCTACCCTGTGGAACACCTACATCTGTATTAACGAAGCGCTG
GCATTGACCCTGAGTGATTTTTCTCTGGTCCCGCCGCATCCATACCGCCAGTTGTTTACCCTCACAACGT
TCCAGTAACCGGGCATGTTCATCATCAGTAACCCGTATCGTGAGCATCCTCTCTCGTTTCATCGGTATCA
TTACCCCCATGAACAGAAATCCCCCTTACACGGAGGCATCAGTGACCAAACAGGAAAAAACCGCCCTTAA
CATGGCCCGCTTTATCAGAAGCCAGACATTAACGCTTCTGGAGAAACTCAACGAGCTGGACGCGGATGAA
CAGGCAGACATCTGTGAATCGCTTCACGACCACGCTGATGAGCTTTACCGCAGCTGCCTCGCGCGTTTCG
GTGATGACGGTGAAAACCTCTGACACATGCAGCTCCCGGAGACGGTCACAGCTTGTCTGTAAGCGGATGC
CGGGAGCAGACAAGCCCGTCAGGGCGCGTCAGCGGGTGTTGGCGGGTGTCGGGGCGCAGCCATGACCCAG
TCACGTAGCGATAGCGGAGTGTATACTGGCTTAACTATGCGGCATCAGAGCAGATTGTACTGAGAGTGCA
CCATTGCGGTGTGAAATACCGCACAGATGCGTAAGGAGAAAATACCGCATCAGGCGCTCTTCCGCTTCCT
CGCTCACTGACTCGCTGCGCTCGGTCGTTCGGCTGCGGCGAGCGGTATCAGCTCACTCAAAGGCGGTAAT
ACGGTTATCCACAGAATCAGGGGATAACGCAGGAAAGAACATGTGAGCAAAAGGCCAGCAAAAGGCCAGG
AACCGTAAAAAGGCCGCGTTGCTGGCGTTTTTCCATAGGCTCCGCCCCCCTGACGAGCATCACAAAAATC
GACGCTCAAGTCAGAGGTGGCGAAACCCGACAGGACTATAAAGATACCAGGCGTTTCCCCCTGGAAGCTC
CCTCGTGCGCTCTCCTGTTCCGACCCTGCCGCTTACCGGATACCTGTCCGCCTTTCTCCCTTCGGGAAGC
GTGGCGCTTTCTCATAGCTCACGCTGTAGGTATCTCAGTTCGGTGTAGGTCGTTCGCTCCAAGCTGGGCT
GTGTGCACGAACCCCCCGTTCAGCCCGACCGCTGCGCCTTATCCGGTAACTATCGTCTTGAGTCCAACCC
GGTAAGACACGACTTATCGCCACTGGCAGCAGCCACTGGTAACAGGATTAGCAGAGCGAGGTATGTAGGC
GGTGCTACAGAGTTCTTGAAGTGGTGGCCTAACTACGGCTACACTAGAAGGACAGTATTTGGTATCTGCG
CTCTGCTGAAGCCAGTTACCTTCGGAAAAAGAGTTGGTAGCTCTTGATCCGGCAAACAAACCACCGCTGG
TAGCGGTGGTTTTTTTGTTTGCAAGCAGCAGATTACGCGCAGAAAAAAAGGATCTCAAGAAGATCCTTTG
ATCTTTTCTACGGGGTCTGACGCTCAGTGGAACGAAAACTCACGTTAAGGGATTTTGGTCATGAACAATA
AAACTGTCTGCTTACATAAACAGTAATACAAGGGGTGTTATGAGCCATATTCAACGGGAAACGTCTTGCT
CTAGGCCGCGATTAAATTCCAACATGGATGCTGATTTATATGGGTATAAATGGGCTCGCGATAATGTCGG
GCAATCAGGTGCGACAATCTATCGATTGTATGGGAAGCCCGATGCGCCAGAGTTGTTTCTGAAACATGGC
AAAGGTAGCGTTGCCAATGATGTTACAGATGAGATGGTCAGACTAAACTGGCTGACGGAATTTATGCCTC
TTCCGACCATCAAGCATTTTATCCGTACTCCTGATGATGCATGGTTACTCACCACTGCGATCCCCGGGAA
AACAGCATTCCAGGTATTAGAAGAATATCCTGATTCAGGTGAAAATATTGTTGATGCGCTGGCAGTGTTC
CTGCGCCGGTTGCATTCGATTCCTGTTTGTAATTGTCCTTTTAACAGCGATCGCGTATTTCGTCTCGCTC
AGGCGCAATCACGAATGAATAACGGTTTGGTTGATGCGAGTGATTTTGATGACGAGCGTAATGGCTGGCC
TGTTGAACAAGTCTGGAAAGAAATGCATAAACTTTTGCCATTCTCACCGGATTCAGTCGTCACTCATGGT
GATTTCTCACTTGATAACCTTATTTTTGACGAGGGGAAATTAATAGGTTGTATTGATGTTGGACGAGTCG
GAATCGCAGACCGATACCAGGATCTTGCCATCCTATGGAACTGCCTCGGTGAGTTTTCTCCTTCATTACA
GAAACGGCTTTTTCAAAAATATGGTATTGATAATCCTGATATGAATAAATTGCAGTTTCATTTGATGCTC
GATGAGTTTTTCTAAGAATTAATTCATGAGCGGATACATATTTGAATGTATTTAGAAAAATAAACAAATA
GGGGTTCCGCGCACATTTCCCCGAAAAGTGCCACCTAAATTGTAAGCGTTAATATTTTGTTAAAATTCGC
GTTAAATTTTTGTTAAATCAGCTCATTTTTTAACCAATAGGCCGAAATCGGCAAAATCCCTTATAAATCA
AAAGAATAGACCGAGATAGGGT
[37 nt withheld, positions 6253-6289]
AAAGAACGTGGACTCCAACGTCAAAGG
[49 nt withheld, positions 6317-6365]
T
[91 nt withheld, positions 6367-6457]
G
[124 nt withheld, positions 6459-6582]
CCCATTCGCCA
