>Addgene plasmid #228215 | pET28b-T4Dda | depositor partial sequence | sequence record 447871 | pET28b-T4Dda sequence 1320 bps
ATGACATTTGATGATTTGACCGAAGGCCAGAAAAATGCCTTTAACATTGTTATGAAGGCTATTAAAGAAA
AGAAACATCATGTAACTATTAATGGACCTGCTGGTACCGGTAAGACTACTCTTACTAAGTTCATCATTGA
AGCTTTAATATCTACGGGTGGAACTGGTATTATTTTAGCAGCTCCTACACATGCAGCTAAAAAGATTCTT
TCAAAACTATCAGGGAAAGAAGCGAGTACTATTCATAGTATTCTTAAAATTAACCCAGTAACATATGAAG
AAAATGTTCTTTTTGAACAAAAAGAAGTACCTGATTTAGCCAAATGCAGAGTATTAATCTGCGACGAAGT
GTCAATGTATGATAGAAAGCTATTTAAAATTCTGCTTTCAACTATTCCACCTTGGTGTACTATAATTGGA
ATAGGGGATAATAAGCAAATCAGACCTGTTGAACCAGGAGAAAATACTGCTTATATCAGTCCATTCTTTA
CACATAAAGATTTTTATCAGTGTGAACTCACTGAAGTTAAACGCAGTAATGCTCCTATTATTGATGTAGC
TACTGACGTTCGCAACGGTAAGTGGAATTATGATAAAGTTGTTGACGGGCATGGAGTACGTGGATTTACT
GGTGATACCGCTTTACGCGATTTTATGGTAAATTATTTTTCAATCGTCAAATCACTAGATGATTTGTTTG
AAAATCGCGTAATGGCATTTACGAATAAATCTGTTGACAAGTTAAATAGCATTATTCGTAAAAAGATTTT
TGAAACTGATAAAGATTTTATTGTCGGTGAAATTATTGTAATGCAGGAACCATTATTTAAAACATATAAA
ATTGATGGAAAGCCTGTGTCAGAAATTATTTTTAATAACGGACAATTAGTTCGTATTATAGAAGCAGAGT
ATACATCAACGTTTGTTAAAGCCCGTGGTGTTCCTGGAGAATATCTAATTCGTCATTGGGATTTAACAGT
AGAAACTTATGGCGATGATGAATATTATCGTGAAAAGATTAAAATAATTTCATCTGACGAAGAATTGTAT
AAGTTTAACCTATTTTTAGCTAAAACAGCAGAAACTTATAAAAATTGGAACAAAGGCGGAAAAGCTCCGT
GGAGTGATTTTTGGGATGCTAAATCACAGTTTAGTAAAGTGAAAGCACTTCCTGCATCAACATTCCATAA
AGCGCAGGGTATGTCTGTAGACCGTGCTTTCATTTATACGCCTTGTATTCATTATGCAGATGTTGAATTA
GCTCAACAACTTCTTTATGTTGGTGTCACCCGTGGTCGTTATGATGTGTTTTATGTATGA
